>Addgene plasmid #141564 | TFORF0290 | depositor full sequence | sequence record 276828 | Full Sequence
TTAATGTAGTCTTATGCAATACTCTTGTAGTCTTGCAACATGGTAACGATGAGTTAGCAACATGCCTTAC
AAGGAGAGAAAAAGCACCGTGCATGCCGATTGGTGGAAGTAAGGTGGTACGATCGTGCCTTATTAGGAAG
GCAACAGACGGGTCTGACATGGATTGGACGAACCACTGAATTGCCGCATTGCAGAGATATTGTATTTAAG
TGCCTAGCTCGATACATAAACGGGTCTCTCTGGTTAGACCAGATCTGAGCCTGGGAGCTCTCTGGCTAAC
TAGGGAACCCACTGCTTAAGCCTCAATAAAGCTTGCCTTGAGTGCTTCAAGTAGTGTGTGCCCGTCTGTT
GTGTGACTCTGGTAACTAGAGATCCCTCAGACCCTTTTAGTCAGTGTGGAAAATCTCTAGCAGTGGCGCC
CGAACAGGGACTTGAAAGCGAAAGGGAAACCAGAGGAGCTCTCTCGACGCAGGACTCGGCTTGCTGAAGC
GCGCACGGCAAGAGGCGAGGGGCGGCGACTGGTGAGTACGCCAAAAATTTTGACTAGCGGAGGCTAGAAG
GAGAGAGATGGGTGCGAGAGCGTCAGTATTAAGCGGGGGAGAATTAGATCGCGATGGGAAAAAATTCGGT
TAAGGCCAGGGGGAAAGAAAAAATATAAATTAAAACATATAGTATGGGCAAGCAGGGAGCTAGAACGATT
CGCAGTTAATCCTGGCCTGTTAGAAACATCAGAAGGCTGTAGACAAATACTGGGACAGCTACAACCATCC
CTTCAGACAGGATCAGAAGAACTTAGATCATTATATAATACAGTAGCAACCCTCTATTGTGTGCATCAAA
GGATAGAGATAAAAGACACCAAGGAAGCTTTAGACAAGATAGAGGAAGAGCAAAACAAAAGTAAGACCAC
CGCACAGCAAGCGGCCGCTGATCTTCAGACCTGGAGGAGGAGATATGAGGGACAATTGGAGAAGTGAATT
ATATAAATATAAAGTAGTAAAAATTGAACCATTAGGAGTAGCACCCACCAAGGCAAAGAGAAGAGTGGTG
CAGAGAGAAAAAAGAGCAGTGGGAATAGGAGCTTTGTTCCTTGGGTTCTTGGGAGCAGCAGGAAGCACTA
TGGGCGCAGCGTCAATGACGCTGACGGTACAGGCCAGACAATTATTGTCTGGTATAGTGCAGCAGCAGAA
CAATTTGCTGAGGGCTATTGAGGCGCAACAGCATCTGTTGCAACTCACAGTCTGGGGCATCAAGCAGCTC
CAGGCAAGAATCCTGGCTGTGGAAAGATACCTAAAGGATCAACAGCTCCTGGGGATTTGGGGTTGCTCTG
GAAAACTCATTTGCACCACTGCTGTGCCTTGGAATGCTAGTTGGAGTAATAAATCTCTGGAACAGATTTG
GAATCACACGACCTGGATGGAGTGGGACAGAGAAATTAACAATTACACAAGCTTAATACACTCCTTAATT
GAAGAATCGCAAAACCAGCAAGAAAAGAATGAACAAGAATTATTGGAATTAGATAAATGGGCAAGTTTGT
GGAATTGGTTTAACATAACAAATTGGCTGTGGTATATAAAATTATTCATAATGATAGTAGGAGGCTTGGT
AGGTTTAAGAATAGTTTTTGCTGTACTTTCTATAGTGAATAGAGTTAGGCAGGGATATTCACCATTATCG
TTTCAGACCCACCTCCCAACCCCGAGGGGACCCATGCATTGCATCTCAATTAGTCAGCAACCAGGTGTGG
AAAGTCCCCAGGCTCCCCAGCAGGCAGAAGTATGCAAAGCATGCGTCTCAATTAGTCAGCAACCATAGTC
CCGCCCCTAACTCCGCCCATCCCGCCCCTAACTCCGCCCAGTTCCGCCCATTCTCCGCCCCATGGCTGAC
TAATTTTTTTTATTTATGCAGAGGCCGAGGCCGCCTCGGCCTCTGAGCTATTCCAGAAGTAGTGAGGAGG
CTTTTTTGGAGGCCTAGGCTTTTGCAAAAAGCTTTCTAGAGGTACCACCGGAGCTTACCATGACCGAGTA
CAAGCCCACGGTGCGCCTCGCCACCCGCGACGACGTCCCCAGGGCCGTACGCACCCTCGCCGCCGCGTTC
GCCGACTACCCCGCCACGCGCCACACCGTCGATCCGGACCGCCACATCGAGCGGGTCACCGAGCTGCAAG
AACTCTTCCTCACGCGCGTCGGGCTCGACATCGGCAAGGTGTGGGTCGCGGACGACGGCGCCGCCGTGGC
GGTCTGGACCACGCCGGAGAGCGTCGAAGCGGGGGCGGTGTTCGCCGAGATCGGCCCGCGCATGGCCGAG
TTGAGCGGTTCCCGGCTGGCCGCGCAGCAACAGATGGAAGGCCTCCTGGCGCCGCACCGGCCCAAGGAGC
CCGCGTGGTTCCTGGCCACCGTCGGCGTCTCGCCCGACCACCAGGGCAAGGGTCTGGGCAGCGCCGTCGT
GCTCCCCGGAGTGGAGGCGGCCGAGCGCGCCGGGGTGCCCGCCTTCCTGGAGACCTCCGCGCCCCGCAAC
CTCCCCTTCTACGAGCGGCTCGGCTTCACCGTCACCGCCGACGTCGAGGTGCCCGAAGGACCGCGCACCT
GGTGCATGACCCGCAAGCCCGGTGCCAGTTAACGAATTCTAGATCTTGAGACAAATGGCAGTATTCATCC
ACAATTTTAAAAGAAAAGGGGGGATTGGGGGGTACAGTGCAGGGGAAAGAATAGTAGACATAATAGCAAC
AGACATACAAACTAAAGAATTACAAAAACAAATTACAAAAATTCAAAATTTTCGGGTTTATTACAGGGAC
AGCAGAGATCCACTTTGGCGCCGGCTCGAGGCCTGCAGGTGCAAAGATGGATAAAGTTTTAAACAGAGAG
GAATCTTTGCAGCTAATGGACCTTCTAGGTCTTGAAAGGAGTGGGAATTGGCTCCGGTGCCCGTCAGTGG
GCAGAGCGCACATCGCCCACAGTCCCCGAGAAGTTGGGGGGAGGGGTCGGCAATTGAACCGGTGCCTAGA
GAAGGTGGCGCGGGGTAAACTGGGAAAGTGATGTCGTGTACTGGCTCCGCCTTTTTCCCGAGGGTGGGGG
AGAACCGTATATAAGTGCAGTAGTCGCCGTGAACGTTCTTTTTCGCAACGGGTTTGCCGCCAGAACACAG
GTAAGTGCCGTGTGTGGTTCCCGCGGGCCTGGCCTCTTTACGGGTTATGGCCCTTGCGTGCCTTGAATTA
CTTCCACCTGGCTGCAGTACGTGATTCTTGATCCCGAGCTTCGGGTTGGAAGTGGGTGGGAGAGTTCGAG
GCCTTGCGCTTAAGGAGCCCCTTCGCCTCGTGCTTGAGTTGAGGCCTGGCCTGGGCGCTGGGGCCGCCGC
GTGCGAATCTGGTGGCACCTTCGCGCCTGTCTCGCTGCTTTCGATAAGTCTCTAGCCATTTAAAATTTTT
GATGACCTGCTGCGACGCTTTTTTTCTGGCAAGATAGTCTTGTAAATGCGGGCCAAGATCTGCACACTGG
TATTTCGGTTTTTGGGGCCGCGGGCGGCGACGGGGCCCGTGCGTCCCAGCGCACATGTTCGGCGAGGCGG
GGCCTGCGAGCGCGGCCACCGAGAATCGGACGGGGGTAGTCTCAAGCTGGCCGGCCTGCTCTGGTGCCTG
GCCTCGCGCCGCCGTGTATCGCCCCGCCCTGGGCGGCAAGGCTGGCCCGGTCGGCACCAGTTGCGTGAGC
GGAAAGATGGCCGCTTCCCGGCCCTGCTGCAGGGAGCTCAAAATGGAGGACGCGGCGCTCGGGAGAGCGG
GCGGGTGAGTCACCCACACAAAGGAAAAGGGCCTTTCCGTCCTCAGCCGTCGCTTCATGTGACTCCACGG
AGTACCGGGCGCCGTCCAGGCACCTCGATTAGTTCTCGAGCTTTTGGAGTACGTCGTCTTTAGGTTGGGG
GGAGGGGTTTTATGCGATGGAGTTTCCCCACACTGAGTGGGTGGAGACTGAAGTTAGGCCAGCTTGGCAC
TTGATGTAATTCTCCTTGGAATTTGCCCTTTTTGAGTTTGGATCTTGGTTCATTCTCAAGCCTCAGACAG
TGGTTCAAAGTTTTTTTCTTCCATTTCAGGTGTCGTGAGGCTAGCACCGCCACCATGGGGAGAAAAAAGA
TTCAGATTACGAGGATTATGGATGAACGTAACAGACAGGTGACATTTACAAAGAGGAAATTTGGGTTGAT
GAAGAAGGCTTATGAGCTGAGCGTGCTGTGTGACTGTGAGATTGCGCTGATCATCTTCAACAGCACCAAC
AAGCTGTTCCAGTATGCCAGCACCGACATGGACAAAGTGCTTCTCAAGTACACGGAGTACAACGAGCCGC
ATGAGAGCCGGACAAACTCAGACATCGTGGAGACGTTGAGAAAGAAGGGCCTTAATGGCTGTGACAGCCC
AGACCCCGATGCGGACGATTCCGTAGGTCACAGCCCTGAGTCTGAGGACAAGTACAGGAAAATTAACGAA
GATATTGATCTAATGATCAGCAGGCAAAGATTGTGTGCTGTTCCACCTCCCAACTTCGAGATGCCAGTCT
CCATCCCAGTGTCCAGCCACAACAGTTTGGTGTACAGCAACCCTGTCAGCTCACTGGGAAACCCCAACCT
ATTGCCACTGGCTCACCCTTCTCTGCAGAGGAATAGTATGTCTCCTGGTGTAACACATCGACCTCCAAGT
GCAGGTAACACAGGTGGTCTGATGGGTGGAGACCTCACGTCTGGTGCAGGCACCAGTGCAGGGAACGGGT
ATGGCAATCCCCGAAACTCACCAGGTCTGCTGGTCTCACCTGGTAACTTGAACAAGAATATGCAAGCAAA
ATCTCCTCCCCCAATGAATTTAGGAATGAATAACCGTAAACCAGATCTCCGAGTTCTTATTCCACCAGGC
AGCAAGAATACGATGCCATCAGTGTCTGAGGATGTCGACCTGCTTTTGAATCAAAGGATAAATAACTCCC
AGTCGGCTCAGTCATTGGCTACCCCAGTGGTTTCCGTAGCAACTCCTACTTTACCAGGACAAGGAATGGG
AGGATATCCATCAGCCATTTCAACAACATATGGTACCGAGTACTCTCTGAGTAGTGCAGACCTGTCATCT
CTGTCTGGGTTTAACACCGCCAGCGCTCTTCACCTTGGTTCAGTAACTGGCTGGCAACAGCAACACCTAC
ATAACATGCCACCATCTGCCCTCAGTCAGTTGGGAGACCGTACCACCACCCCTTCGAGATACCCACAACA
CACGCGCCACGAGGCGGGGAGATCTCCTGTTGACAGCTTGAGCAGCTGTAGCAGTTCGTACGACGGGAGC
GACCGAGAGGATCACCGGAACGAATTCCACTCCCCCATTGGACTCACCAGACCTTCGCCGGACGAAAGGG
AAAGTCCCTCAGTCAAGCGCATGCGACTTTCTGAAGGATGGGCAACATAGTAATGAACTAGTCCGTAACT
TGAAAGTATTTCGATTTCTTGGCTTTATATATCTTGTGGAAAGGACGAGAAACTGTACAGTAGGAATGAG
TCACGCGTTAAGTCGACAATCAACCTCTGGATTACAAAATTTGTGAAAGATTGACTGGTATTCTTAACTA
TGTTGCTCCTTTTACGCTATGTGGATACGCTGCTTTAATGCCTTTGTATCATGCTATTGCTTCCCGTATG
GCTTTCATTTTCTCCTCCTTGTATAAATCCTGGTTGCTGTCTCTTTATGAGGAGTTGTGGCCCGTTGTCA
GGCAACGTGGCGTGGTGTGCACTGTGTTTGCTGACGCAACCCCCACTGGTTGGGGCATTGCCACCACCTG
TCAGCTCCTTTCCGGGACTTTCGCTTTCCCCCTCCCTATTGCCACGGCGGAACTCATCGCCGCCTGCCTT
GCCCGCTGCTGGACAGGGGCTCGGCTGTTGGGCACTGACAATTCCGTGGTGTTGTCGGGGAAATCATCGT
CCTTTCCTTGGCTGCTCGCCTGTGTTGCCACCTGGATTCTGCGCGGGACGTCCTTCTGCTACGTCCCTTC
GGCCCTCAATCCAGCGGACCTTCCTTCCCGCGGCCTGCTGCCGGCTCTGCGGCCTCTTCCGCGTCTTCGC
CTTCGCCCTCAGACGAGTCGGATCTCCCTTTGGGCCGCCTCCCCGCGTCGACTTTAAGACCAATGACTTA
CAAGGCAGCTGTAGATCTTAGCCACTTTTTAAAAGAAAAGGGGGGACTGGAAGGGCTAATTCACTCCCAA
CGAAGACAAGATCTGCTTTTTGCTTGTACTGGGTCTCTCTGGTTAGACCAGATCTGAGCCTGGGAGCTCT
CTGGCTAACTAGGGAACCCACTGCTTAAGCCTCAATAAAGCTTGCCTTGAGTGCTTCAAGTAGTGTGTGC
CCGTCTGTTGTGTGACTCTGGTAACTAGAGATCCCTCAGACCCTTTTAGTCAGTGTGGAAAATCTCTAGC
AGTACGTATAGTAGTTCATGTCATCTTATTATTCAGTATTTATAACTTGCAAAGAAATGAATATCAGAGA
GTGAGAGGAACTTGTTTATTGCAGCTTATAATGGTTACAAATAAAGCAATAGCATCACAAATTTCACAAA
TAAAGCATTTTTTTCACTGCATTCTAGTTGTGGTTTGTCCAAACTCATCAATGTATCTTATCATGTCTGG
CTCTAGCTATCCCGCCCCTAACTCCGCCCATCCCGCCCCTAACTCCGCCCAGTTCCGCCCATTCTCCGCC
CCATGGCTGACTAATTTTTTTTATTTATGCAGAGGCCGAGGCCGCCTCGGCCTCTGAGCTATTCCAGAAG
TAGTGAGGAGGCTTTTTTGGAGGCCTAGGGACGTACCCAATTCGCCCTATAGTGAGTCGTATTACGCGCG
CTCACTGGCCGTCGTTTTACAACGTCGTGACTGGGAAAACCCTGGCGTTACCCAACTTAATCGCCTTGCA
GCACATCCCCCTTTCGCCAGCTGGCGTAATAGCGAAGAGGCCCGCACCGATCGCCCTTCCCAACAGTTGC
GCAGCCTGAATGGCGAATGGG
[124 nt withheld, positions 7022-7145]
C
[91 nt withheld, positions 7147-7237]
A
[49 nt withheld, positions 7239-7287]
CCTTTGACGTTGGAGTCCACGTTCTTT
[37 nt withheld, positions 7315-7351]
ACCCTATCTCGGTCTATTCTTTTGATTTATAAGGGATTTTGCCGATTTCGGCCTATTGGTTAAAAAATGA
GCTGATTTAACAAAAATTTAACGCGAATTTTAACAAAATATTAACGCTTACAATTTAGGTGGCACTTTTC
GGGGAAATGTGCGCGGAACCCCTATTTGTTTATTTTTCTAAATACATTCAAATATGTATCCGCTCATGAG
ACAATAACCCTGATAAATGCTTCAATAATATTGAAAAAGGAAGAGTATGAGTATTCAACATTTCCGTGTC
GCCCTTATTCCCTTTTTTGCGGCATTTTGCCTTCCTGTTTTTGCTCACCCAGAAACGCTGGTGAAAGTAA
AAGATGCTGAAGATCAGTTGGGTGCACGAGTGGGTTACATCGAACTGGATCTCAACAGCGGTAAGATCCT
TGAGAGTTTTCGCCCCGAAGAACGTTTTCCAATGATGAGCACTTTTAAAGTTCTGCTATGTGGCGCGGTA
TTATCCCGTATTGACGCCGGGCAAGAGCAACTCGGTCGCCGCATACACTATTCTCAGAATGACTTGGTTG
AGTACTCACCAGTCACAGAAAAGCATCTTACGGATGGCATGACAGTAAGAGAATTATGCAGTGCTGCCAT
AACCATGAGTGATAACACTGCGGCCAACTTACTTCTGACAACGATCGGAGGACCGAAGGAGCTAACCGCT
TTTTTGCACAACATGGGGGATCATGTAACTCGCCTTGATCGTTGGGAACCGGAGCTGAATGAAGCCATAC
CAAACGACGAGCGTGACACCACGATGCCTGTAGCAATGGCAACAACGTTGCGCAAACTATTAACTGGCGA
ACTACTTACTCTAGCTTCCCGGCAACAATTAATAGACTGGATGGAGGCGGATAAAGTTGCAGGACCACTT
CTGCGCTCGGCCCTTCCGGCTGGCTGGTTTATTGCTGATAAATCTGGAGCCGGTGAGCGTGGGTCTCGCG
GTATCATTGCAGCACTGGGGCCAGATGGTAAGCCCTCCCGTATCGTAGTTATCTACACGACGGGGAGTCA
GGCAACTATGGATGAACGAAATAGACAGATCGCTGAGATAGGTGCCTCACTGATTAAGCATTGGTAACTG
TCAGACCAAGTTTACTCATATATACTTTAGATTGATTTAAAACTTCATTTTTAATTTAAAAGGATCTAGG
TGAAGATCCTTTTTGATAATCTCATGACCAAAATCCCTTAACGTGAGTTTTCGTTCCACTGAGCGTCAGA
CCCCGTAGAAAAGATCAAAGGATCTTCTTGAGATCCTTTTTTTCTGCGCGTAATCTGCTGCTTGCAAACA
AAAAAACCACCGCTACCAGCGGTGGTTTGTTTGCCGGATCAAGAGCTACCAACTCTTTTTCCGAAGGTAA
CTGGCTTCAGCAGAGCGCAGATACCAAATACTGTTCTTCTAGTGTAGCCGTAGTTAGGCCACCACTTCAA
GAACTCTGTAGCACCGCCTACATACCTCGCTCTGCTAATCCTGTTACCAGTGGCTGCTGCCAGTGGCGAT
AAGTCGTGTCTTACCGGGTTGGACTCAAGACGATAGTTACCGGATAAGGCGCAGCGGTCGGGCTGAACGG
GGGGTTCGTGCACACAGCCCAGCTTGGAGCGAACGACCTACACCGAACTGAGATACCTACAGCGTGAGCT
ATGAGAAAGCGCCACGCTTCCCGAAGGGAGAAAGGCGGACAGGTATCCGGTAAGCGGCAGGGTCGGAACA
GGAGAGCGCACGAGGGAGCTTCCAGGGGGAAACGCCTGGTATCTTTATAGTCCTGTCGGGTTTCGCCACC
TCTGACTTGAGCGTCGATTTTTGTGATGCTCGTCAGGGGGGCGGAGCCTATGGAAAAACGCCAGCAACGC
GGCCTTTTTACGGTTCCTGGCCTTTTGCTGGCCTTTTGCTCACATGTTCTTTCCTGCGTTATCCCCTGAT
TCTGTGGATAACCGTATTACCGCCTTTGAGTGAGCTGATACCGCTCGCCGCAGCCGAACGACCGAGCGCA
GCGAGTCAGTGAGCGAGGAAGCGGAAGAGCGCCCAATACGCAAACCGCCTCTCCCCGCGCGTTGGCCGAT
TCATTAATGCAGCTGGCACGACAGGTTTCCCGACTGGAAAGCGGGCAGTGAGCGCAACGCAATTAATGTG
AGTTAGCTCACTCATTAGGCACCCCAGGCTTTACACTTTATGCTTCCGGCTCGTATGTTGTGTGGAATTG
TGAGCGGATAACAATTTCACACAGGAAACAGCTATGACCATGATTACGCCAAGCGCGCAATTAACCCTCA
CTAAAGGGAACAAAAGCTGGAGCTGCAAGC
Features (pLannotate 1.2.2; 31 found; start..end, strand, type, name):
      5..231     +  promoter       RSV promoter: Rous sarcoma virus enhancer/promoter
    232..412     +  LTR            5' LTR (truncated): truncated 5' long terminal repeat (LTR) from HIV-1
    459..584     +  misc_feature   HIV-1 Ψ: packaging signal of human immunodeficiency virus type 1
    568..931     +  CDS            HIV-1 gag (fragment): gag protein from human immunodeficiency virus 1; gag
   1077..1310    +  misc_feature   RRE: The Rev response element (RRE) of HIV-1 allows for Rev-dependent mRNA export from the nucleus to the cytoplasm.
   1687..1713    +  CDS            Rev (fragment): human immunodeficiency virus 1 (HIV-1) Rev protein; rev; enhances nuclear export of unspliced and incompletely spliced viral mRNAs
   1720..1743    +  promoter       SV40 promoter (fragment): SV40 early promoter
   1744..1815    +  promoter       SV40 promoter (fragment): SV40 enhancer and early promoter
   1839..1974    +  rep_origin     SV40 ori: SV40 origin of replication
   2020..2616    +  CDS            PuroR (fragment): puromycin N-acetyltransferase; pac from Streptomyces; confers resistance to puromycin
   2665..2782    +  misc_feature   cPPT/CTS: central polypurine tract and central termination sequence of HIV-1
   2847..2913    +  CDS            small t antigen (fragment): SV40 (simian virus 40) small t antigen
   2920..4098    +  promoter       EF-1α promoter: strong constitutive promoter for human elongation factor EF-1α
   4115..5437    +  CDS            MEF2C (fragment): MEF2C_HUMAN - Experimental evidence at protein level: Swiss-Prot protein existence level 1. Transcription activator which binds specifically to the MEF2 element present in the regulatory regions of many muscle-specific genes. Controls cardiac morphogenesis and myogenesis, and is also involved in vascular development. Enhances transcriptional activation mediated by SOX18. Plays an essential role in hippocampal-dependent learning and memory by suppressing the number of excitatory synapses and thus regulating basal and evoked synaptic transmission. Crucial for normal neuronal development, distrib
   5453..5506    +  promoter       U6 promoter (fragment): RNA polymerase III promoter for human U6 snRNA
   5548..6136    +  misc_feature   WPRE: woodchuck hepatitis virus posttranscriptional regulatory element
   6187..6206    +  misc_feature   cPPT/CTS (fragment): central polypurine tract and central termination sequence of HIV-1
   6208..6441    +  LTR            3' LTR (ΔU3): self-inactivating 3' long terminal repeat (LTR) from HIV-1
   6519..6640    +  polyA_signal   SV40 poly(A) signal: SV40 polyadenylation signal
   6680..6815    +  rep_origin     SV40 ori: SV40 origin of replication
   6836..6854    -  promoter       T7 promoter: promoter for bacteriophage T7 RNA polymerase
   6862..7017    +  CDS            lacZα (fragment): LacZα fragment of β-galactosidase; lacZ fragment
   7022..7450    +  rep_origin     f1 ori (sequence partly withheld): f1 bacteriophage origin of replication; arrow indicates direction of (+) strand synthesis
   7503..7607    +  promoter       AmpR promoter: bla
   7608..8468    +  CDS            AmpR: β-lactamase; bla; confers resistance to ampicillin, carbenicillin, and related antibiotics
   8639..9227    +  rep_origin     ori: high-copy-number ColE1/pMB1/pBR322/pUC origin of replication
   9410..9502    +  CDS            lacI (fragment): lac repressor; lacI; The lac repressor binds to the lac operator to inhibit transcription in E. coli. This inhibition can be relieved by adding lactose or isopropyl-β-D-thiogalactopyranoside (IPTG).
   9515..9536    +  protein_bind   CAP binding site: CAP binding activates transcription in the presence of cAMP. E. coli catabolite activator protein
   9551..9581    +  promoter       lac promoter: promoter for the E. coli lac operon
   9589..9605    +  protein_bind   lac operator: The lac repressor binds to the lac operator to inhibit transcription in E. coli. This inhibition can be relieved by adding lactose or isopropyl-β-D-thiogalactopyranoside (IPTG). lac repressor encoded by lacI
   9650..9668    +  promoter       T3 promoter: promoter for bacteriophage T3 RNA polymerase
