[The description below was written by a language model from this plasmid's Addgene catalogue record and pLannotate feature annotations shown in this document.]
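Description:
TFORF0290 is a third-generation, self-inactivating lentiviral expression plasmid built on the pLX_TRC317 backbone for overexpressing the human transcription factor MEF2C in mammalian cells. It is maintained in E. coli through a high-copy ColE1/pUC-type origin with ampicillin resistance (AmpR), and also carries an f1 origin and residual lac/lacZα, T7 and T3 elements from the parental cloning vector. The depositor notes that the plasmid can recombine, as is common for LTR-containing vectors.

The viral genome is transcribed in packaging cells from an RSV promoter fused to a truncated HIV-1 5' LTR. It is followed by the Ψ packaging signal with a gag fragment, the Rev response element for nuclear export of unspliced RNA, and a cPPT/CTS that aids nuclear import. It ends in a ΔU3 3' LTR, which inactivates LTR promoter activity after integration, followed by an SV40 poly(A) signal. Within the provirus, an SV40 early promoter drives the puromycin N-acetyltransferase gene for selecting transduced cells. A separate EF-1α promoter drives the MEF2C ORF, with a WPRE downstream to enhance transcript stability and expression.

According to the catalogue entry, the synthesized insert carries a unique 24-bp barcode. The feature table does not annotate it, so its exact position is not stated. The short U6 promoter fragment annotated between the ORF and the WPRE is probably just a partial match, not a functional Pol III promoter.

The plasmid belongs to a barcoded transcription factor ORF collection. The barcode allows MEF2C to be identified among many factors in pooled overexpression screens, such as those used to study directed cell differentiation.
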