Addgene plasmid #141564: TFORF0290
Purpose: Lentiviral vector for overexpressing the MEF2C transcription factor ORF with a unique 24-bp barcode. Barcodes facilitate identification of transcription factors in pooled screens.
Depositing lab: Feng Zhang. Depositing organization: Broad Institute. Publication: A transcription factor atlas of directed differentiation. Joung J, Ma S, Tay T, Geiger-Schuller KR, Kirchgatterer PC, Verdine VK, Guo B, Arias-Garcia MA, Allen WE, Singh A, Kuksenko O, Abudayyeh OO, Gootenberg JS, Fu Z, Macrae RK, Buenrostro JD, Regev A, Zhang F. Cell. 2023 Jan 5;186(1):209-229.e26. doi: 10.1016/j.cell.2022.11.026. PubMed 36608654.
Backbone
  Vector backbone: pLX_TRC317
  Backbone manufacturer: Broad Institute Genetic Perturbation Platform
  Backbone size w/o insert (bp): 8264
  Vector type: Mammalian Expression, Lentiviral
  Selectable markers: Puromycin
Growth in bacteria
  Bacterial resistance: Ampicillin, 100 μg/mL
  Growth temperature: 37°C
  Growth strain: NEB Stable
  Copy number: High Copy
Gene/Insert
  Gene/Insert name: MEF2C
  Species: H. sapiens (human)
  Insert size (bp): 1427
  Entrez Gene: MEF2C (a.k.a. C5DELq14.3, DEL5q14.3, NEDHSIL)
  Promoter: EF1a
  Cloning method: Unknown
  Sequencing primers: 5′ GGGTGGAGACTGAAGTTAGGCCAG; 3′ CACATAGCGTAAAAGGAGCAACATAG
Terms and licenses: Academic/Nonprofit Terms; Industry Terms: Not Available to Industry
Depositor comments: XM_011543400,XM_017009479,XM_017009481,XM_017009480,ENST00000636998,ENST00000514028,ENST00000637732,ENST00000514015 . The transcription factor ORF portion of this plasmid was synthesized by Genewiz. Please test multiple small colonies in case of plasmid recombination. To make this collection available in a timely manner, a portion of this collection was not fully sequenced by Addgene. If an Addgene verified full plasmid sequence is not available, please contact us prior to placing an order to request the full sequence.
How to cite: TFORF0290 was a gift from Feng Zhang (Addgene plasmid # 141564 ; http://n2t.net/addgene:141564 ; RRID:Addgene_141564)
