>Addgene plasmid #141564 | TFORF0290 | depositor partial sequence | sequence record 276829 | Insert
ACCGCCACCATGGGGAGAAAAAAGATTCAGATTACGAGGATTATGGATGAACGTAACAGACAGGTGACAT
TTACAAAGAGGAAATTTGGGTTGATGAAGAAGGCTTATGAGCTGAGCGTGCTGTGTGACTGTGAGATTGC
GCTGATCATCTTCAACAGCACCAACAAGCTGTTCCAGTATGCCAGCACCGACATGGACAAAGTGCTTCTC
AAGTACACGGAGTACAACGAGCCGCATGAGAGCCGGACAAACTCAGACATCGTGGAGACGTTGAGAAAGA
AGGGCCTTAATGGCTGTGACAGCCCAGACCCCGATGCGGACGATTCCGTAGGTCACAGCCCTGAGTCTGA
GGACAAGTACAGGAAAATTAACGAAGATATTGATCTAATGATCAGCAGGCAAAGATTGTGTGCTGTTCCA
CCTCCCAACTTCGAGATGCCAGTCTCCATCCCAGTGTCCAGCCACAACAGTTTGGTGTACAGCAACCCTG
TCAGCTCACTGGGAAACCCCAACCTATTGCCACTGGCTCACCCTTCTCTGCAGAGGAATAGTATGTCTCC
TGGTGTAACACATCGACCTCCAAGTGCAGGTAACACAGGTGGTCTGATGGGTGGAGACCTCACGTCTGGT
GCAGGCACCAGTGCAGGGAACGGGTATGGCAATCCCCGAAACTCACCAGGTCTGCTGGTCTCACCTGGTA
ACTTGAACAAGAATATGCAAGCAAAATCTCCTCCCCCAATGAATTTAGGAATGAATAACCGTAAACCAGA
TCTCCGAGTTCTTATTCCACCAGGCAGCAAGAATACGATGCCATCAGTGTCTGAGGATGTCGACCTGCTT
TTGAATCAAAGGATAAATAACTCCCAGTCGGCTCAGTCATTGGCTACCCCAGTGGTTTCCGTAGCAACTC
CTACTTTACCAGGACAAGGAATGGGAGGATATCCATCAGCCATTTCAACAACATATGGTACCGAGTACTC
TCTGAGTAGTGCAGACCTGTCATCTCTGTCTGGGTTTAACACCGCCAGCGCTCTTCACCTTGGTTCAGTA
ACTGGCTGGCAACAGCAACACCTACATAACATGCCACCATCTGCCCTCAGTCAGTTGGGAGACCGTACCA
CCACCCCTTCGAGATACCCACAACACACGCGCCACGAGGCGGGGAGATCTCCTGTTGACAGCTTGAGCAG
CTGTAGCAGTTCGTACGACGGGAGCGACCGAGAGGATCACCGGAACGAATTCCACTCCCCCATTGGACTC
ACCAGACCTTCGCCGGACGAAAGGGAAAGTCCCTCAGTCAAGCGCATGCGACTTTCTGAAGGATGGGCAA
CATAGTAATGAACTAGTCCGTAACTTGAAAGTATTTCGATTTCTTGGCTTTATATATCTTGTGGAAAGGA
CGAGAAACTGTACAGTAGGAATGAGTC
