>Addgene plasmid #141564 | TFORF0290 | depositor partial sequence | sequence record 276830 | Barcode
GAAACTGTACAGTAGGAATGAGTC
