>Addgene plasmid #141564 | TFORF0290 | addgene partial sequence | sequence record 316544 | WPRE-R 5'-CATAGCGTAAAAGGAGCAACA-3'
TTTGTAATCCAGAGGTTGATTGTCGACTTAACGCGTGACTCATTCCTACTGTACAGTTTCTCGTCCTTTC
CACAAGATATATAAAGCCAAGAAATCGAAATACTTTCAAGTTACGGACTAGTTCATTACTATGTTGCCCA
TCCTTCAGAAAGTCGCATGCGCTTGACTGAGGGACTTTCCCTTTCGTCCGGCGAAGGTCTGGTGAGTCCA
ATGGGGGAGTGGAATTCGTTCCGGTGATCCTCTCGGTCGCTCCCGTCGTACGAACTGCTACAGCTGCTCA
AGCTGTCAACAGGAGATCTCCCCGCCTCGTGGCGCGTGTGTTGTGGGTATCTCGAAGGGGTGGTGGTACG
GTCTCCCAACTGACTGAGGGCAGATGGTGGCATGTTATGTAGGTGTTGCTGTTGCCAGCCAGTTACTGAA
CCAAGGTGAAGAGCGCTGGCGGTGTTAAACCCAGACAGAGATGACAGGTCTGCACTACTCAGAGAGTACT
CGGTACCATATGTTGTTGAAATGGCTGATGGATATCCTCCCATTCCTTGTCCTGGTAAAGTAGGAGTTGC
TACGGAAACCACTGGGGTAGCCAATGACTGAGCCGACTGGGAGTTATTTATCCTTTGATTCAAAAGCAGG
TCGACATCCTCAGACACTGATGGCATCGTATTCTTGC
